>Addgene plasmid #107239 | pRecLV105 MEF2C S222A | addgene full sequence | sequence record 205491 | Addgene NGS Result
TTTCTTGTACAAAGTGGTTGATCGCGTGCATGCGACGTCATAGCTCTCTCCCAATTCTCGACCTCGAGAC
AAATGGCAGTATTCATCCACAATTTTAAAAGAAAAGGGGGGATTGGGGGGTACAGTGCAGGGGAAAGAAT
AGTAGACATAATAGCAACAGACATACAAACTAAAGAATTACAAAAACAAATTACAAAAATTCAAAATTTT
CGGGTTTATTACAGGGACAGCAGAGATCCACTTTGGCCGCGGCTCGAGGGGGTTGGGGTTGCGCCTTTTC
CAAGGCAGCCCTGGGTTTGCGCAGGGACGCGGCTGCTCTGGGCGTGGTTCCGGGAAACGCAGCGGCGCCG
ACCCTGGGTCTCGCACATTCTTCACGTCCGTTCGCAGCGTCACCCGGATCTTCGCCGCTACCCTTGTGGG
CCCCCCGGCGACGCTTCCTGCTCCGCCCCTAAGTCGGGAAGGTTCCTTGCGGTTCGCGGCGTGCCGGACG
TGACAAACGGAAGCCGCACGTCTCACTAGTACCCTCGCAGACGGACAGCGCCAGGGAGCAATGGCAGCGC
GCCGACCGCGATGGGCTGTGGCCAATAGCGGCTGCTCAGCAGGGCGCGCCGAGAGCAGCGGCCGGGAAGG
GGCGGTGCGGGAGGCGGGGTGTGGGGCGGTAGTGTGGGCCCTGTTCCTGCCCGCGCGGTGTTCCGCATTC
TGCAAGCCTCCGGAGCGCACGTCGGCAGTCGGCTCCCTCGTTGACCGAATCACCGACCTCTCTCCCCAGG
GGGATCCACCGGAGCTTACCATGACCGAGTACAAGCCCACGGTGCGCCTCGCCACCCGCGACGACGTCCC
CAGGGCGGTACGCACCCTCGCCGCCGCGTTCGCCGACTACCCCGCCACGCGCCACACCGTCGATCCGGAC
CGCCACATCGAGCGGGTCACCGAGCTGCAAGAACTCTTCCTCACGCGCGTCGGGCTCGACATCGGCAAGG
TGTGGGTCGCGGACGACGGCGCCGCGGTGGCGGTCTGGACCACGCCGGAGAGCGTCGAAGCGGGGGCGGT
GTTCGCCGAGATCGGCCCGCGCATGGCCGAGTTGAGCGGTTCCCGGCTGGCCGCGCAGCAACAGATGGAA
GGCCTCCTGGCGCCGCACCGGCCCAAGGAGCCCGCGTGGTTCCTGGCCACCGTCGGCGTCTCGCCCGACC
ACCAGGGCAAGGGTCTGGGCAGCGCCGTCGTGCTCCCCGGAGTGGAGGCGGCCGAGCGCGCCGGGGTGCC
CGCCTTCCTGGAGACCTCCGCGCCCCGCAACCTCCCCTTCTACGAGCGGCTCGGCTTCACCGTCACCGCC
GACGTCGAGGTGCCCGAAGGACCGCGCACCTGGTGCATGACCCGCAAGCCCGGTGCCTGACGCCCGCCCC
ACGACCCGCAGCGCCCGACCGAAAGGAGCGCACGACCCCATGCATCGGTACCTTTAAGACCAATGACTTA
CAAGGCAGCTGTAGATCTTAGCCACTTTTTAAAAGAAAAGGGGGGACTGGAAGGGCTAATTCACTCCCAA
CGAAGACAAGATCTGCTTTTTGCTTGTACTGGGTCTCTCTGGTTAGACCAGATCTGAGCCTGGGAGCTCT
CTGGCTAACTAGGGAACCCACTGCTTAAGCCTCAATAAAGCTTGCCTTGAGTGCTTCAAGTAGTGTGTGC
CCGTCTGTTGTGTGACTCTGGTAACTAGAGATCCCTCAGACCCTTTTAGTCAGTGTGGAAAATCTCTAGC
AGTAGTAGTTCATGTCATCTTATTATTCAGTATTTATAACTTGCAAAGAAATGAATATCAGAGAGTGAGA
GGAACTTGTTTATTGCAGCTTATAATGGTTACAAATAAAGCAATAGCATCACAAATTTCACAAATAAAGC
ATTTTTTTCACTGCATTCTAGTTGTGGTTTGTCCAAACTCATCAATGTATCTTATCATGTCTGGCTCTAG
CTATCCCGCCCCTAACTCCGCCCATCCCGCCCCTAACTCCGCCCAGTTCCGCCCATTCTCCGCCCCATGG
CTGACTAATTTTTTTTATTTATGCAGAGGCCGAGGCCGCCTCGGCCTCTGAGCTATTCCAGAAGTAGTGA
GGAGGCTTTTTTGGAGGCCTAGGGACGTACCCAATTCGCCCTATAGTGAGTCGTATTACGCGCGCTCACT
GGCCGTCGTTTTACAACGTCGTGACTGGGAAAACCCTGGCGTTACCCAACTTAATCGCCTTGCAGCACAT
CCCCCTTTCGCCAGCTGGCGTAATAGCGAAGAGGCCCGCACCGATCGCCCTTCCCAACAGTTGCGCAGCC
TGAATGGCGAATGGG
[124 nt withheld, positions 2326-2449]
C
[91 nt withheld, positions 2451-2541]
A
[49 nt withheld, positions 2543-2591]
CCTTTGACGTTGGAGTCCACGTTCTTT
[37 nt withheld, positions 2619-2655]
ACCCTATCTCGGTCTATTCTTTTGATTTATAAGGGATTTTGCCGATTTCGGCCTATTGGTTAAAAAATGA
GCTGATTTAACAAAAATTTAACGCGAATTTTAACAAAATATTAACGCTTACAATTTAGGTGGCACTTTTC
GGGGAAATGTGCGCGGAACCCCTATTTGTTTATTTTTCTAAATACATTCAAATATGTATCCGCTCATGAG
ACAATAACCCTGATAAATGCTTCAATAATATTGAAAAAGGAAGAGTATGAGTATTCAACATTTCCGTGTC
GCCCTTATTCCCTTTTTTGCGGCATTTTGCCTTCCTGTTTTTGCTCACCCAGAAACGCTGGTGAAAGTAA
AAGATGCTGAAGATCAGTTGGGTGCACGAGTGGGTTACATCGAACTGGATCTCAACAGCGGTAAGATCCT
TGAGAGTTTTCGCCCCGAAGAACGTTTTCCAATGATGAGCACTTTTAAAGTTCTGCTATGTGGCGCGGTA
TTATCCCGTATTGACGCCGGGCAAGAGCAACTCGGTCGCCGCATACACTATTCTCAGAATGACTTGGTTG
AGTACTCACCAGTCACAGAAAAGCATCTTACGGATGGCATGACAGTAAGAGAATTATGCAGTGCTGCCAT
AACCATGAGTGATAACACTGCGGCCAACTTACTTCTGACAACGATCGGAGGACCGAAGGAGCTAACCGCT
TTTTTGCACAACATGGGGGATCATGTAACTCGCCTTGATCGTTGGGAACCGGAGCTGAATGAAGCCATAC
CAAACGACGAGCGTGACACCACGATGCCTGTAGCAATGGCAACAACGTTGCGCAAACTATTAACTGGCGA
ACTACTTACTCTAGCTTCCCGGCAACAATTAATAGACTGGATGGAGGCGGATAAAGTTGCAGGACCACTT
CTGCGCTCGGCCCTTCCGGCTGGCTGGTTTATTGCTGATAAATCTGGAGCCGGTGAGCGTGGGTCTCGCG
GTATCATTGCAGCACTGGGGCCAGATGGTAAGCCCTCCCGTATCGTAGTTATCTACACGACGGGGAGTCA
GGCAACTATGGATGAACGAAATAGACAGATCGCTGAGATAGGTGCCTCACTGATTAAGCATTGGTAACTG
TCAGACCAAGTTTACTCATATATACTTTAGATTGATTTAAAACTTCATTTTTAATTTAAAAGGATCTAGG
TGAAGATCCTTTTTGATAATCTCATGACCAAAATCCCTTAACGTGAGTTTTCGTTCCACTGAGCGTCAGA
CCCCGTAGAAAAGATCAAAGGATCTTCTTGAGATCCTTTTTTTCTGCGCGTAATCTGCTGCTTGCAAACA
AAAAAACCACCGCTACCAGCGGTGGTTTGTTTGCCGGATCAAGAGCTACCAACTCTTTTTCCGAAGGTAA
CTGGCTTCAGCAGAGCGCAGATACCAAATACTGTTCTTCTAGTGTAGCCGTAGTTAGGCCACCACTTCAA
GAACTCTGTAGCACCGCCTACATACCTCGCTCTGCTAATCCTGTTACCAGTGGCTGCTGCCAGTGGCGAT
AAGTCGTGTCTTACCGGGTTGGACTCAAGACGATAGTTACCGGATAAGGCGCAGCGGTCGGGCTGAACGG
GGGGTTCGTGCACACAGCCCAGCTTGGAGCGAACGACCTACACCGAACTGAGATACCTACAGCGTGAGCT
ATGAGAAAGCGCCACGCTTCCCGAAGGGAGAAAGGCGGACAGGTATCCGGTAAGCGGCAGGGTCGGAACA
GGAGAGCGCACGAGGGAGCTTCCAGGGGGAAACGCCTGGTATCTTTATAGTCCTGTCGGGTTTCGCCACC
TCTGACTTGAGCGTCGATTTTTGTGATGCTCGTCAGGGGGGCGGAGCCTATGGAAAAACGCCAGCAACGC
GGCCTTTTTACGGTTCCTGGCCTTTTGCTGGCCTTTTGCTCACATGTTCTTTCCTGCGTTATCCCCTGAT
TCTGTGGATAACCGTATTACCGCCTTTGAGTGAGCTGATACCGCTCGCCGCAGCCGAACGACCGAGCGCA
GCGAGTCAGTGAGCGAGGAAGCGGAAGAGCGCCCAATACGCAAACCGCCTCTCCCCGCGCGTTGGCCGAT
TCATTAATGCAGCTGGCACGACAGGTTTCCCGACTGGAAAGCGGGCAGTGAGCGCAACGCAATTAATGTG
AGTTAGCTCACTCATTAGGCACCCCAGGCTTTACACTTTATGCTTCCGGCTCGTATGTTGTGTGGAATTG
TGAGCGGATAACAATTTCACACAGGAAACAGCTATGACCATGATTACGCCAAGCGCGCAATTAACCCTCA
CTAAAGGGAACAAAAGCTGGAGCTGCAAGCTTAATGTAGTCTTATGCAATACTCTTGTAGTCTTGCAACA
TGGTAACGATGAGTTAGCAACATGCCTTACAAGGAGAGAAAAAGCACCGTGCATGCCGATTGGTGGAAGT
AAGGTGGTACGATCGTGCCTTATTAGGAAGGCAACAGACGGGTCTGACATGGATTGGACGAACCACTGAA
TTGCCGCATTGCAGAGATATTGTATTTAAGTGCCTAGCTCGATACATAAACGGGTCTCTCTGGTTAGACC
AGATCTGAGCCTGGGAGCTCTCTGGCTAACTAGGGAACCCACTGCTTAAGCCTCAATAAAGCTTGCCTTG
AGTGCTTCAAGTAGTGTGTGCCCGTCTGTTGTGTGACTCTGGTAACTAGAGATCCCTCAGACCCTTTTAG
TCAGTGTGGAAAATCTCTAGCAGTGGCGCCCGAACAGGGACTTGAAAGCGAAAGGGAAACCAGAGGAGCT
CTCTCGACGCAGGACTCGGCTTGCTGAAGCGCGCACGGCAAGAGGCGAGGGGCGGCGACTGGTGAGTACG
CCAAAAATTTTGACTAGCGGAGGCTAGAAGGAGAGAGATGGGTGCGAGAGCGTCAGTATTAAGCGGGGGA
GAATTAGATCGCGATGGGAAAAAATTCGGTTAAGGCCAGGGGGAAAGAAAAAATATAAATTAAAACATAT
AGTATGGGCAAGCAGGGAGCTAGAACGATTCGCAGTTAATCCTGGCCTGTTAGAAACATCAGAAGGCTGT
AGACAAATACTGGGACAGCTACAACCATCCCTTCAGACAGGATCAGAAGAACTTAGATCATTATATAATA
CAGTAGCAACCCTCTATTGTGTGCATCAAAGGATAGAGATAAAAGACACCAAGGAAGCTTTAGACAAGAT
AGAGGAAGAGCAAAACAAAAGTAAGACCACCGCACAGCAAGCGGCCGCTGATCTTCAGACCTGGAGGAGG
AGATATGAGGGACAATTGGAGAAGTGAATTATATAAATATAAAGTAGTAAAAATTGAACCATTAGGAGTA
GCACCCACCAAGGCAAAGAGAAGAGTGGTGCAGAGAGAAAAAAGAGCAGTGGGAATAGGAGCTTTGTTCC
TTGGGTTCTTGGGAGCAGCAGGAAGCACTATGGGCGCAGCGTCAATGACGCTGACGGTACAGGCCAGACA
ATTATTGTCTGGTATAGTGCAGCAGCAGAACAATTTGCTGAGGGCTATTGAGGCGCAACAGCATCTGTTG
CAACTCACAGTCTGGGGCATCAAGCAGCTCCAGGCAAGAATCCTGGCTGTGGAAAGATACCTAAAGGATC
AACAGCTCCTGGGGATTTGGGGTTGCTCTGGAAAACTCATTTGCACCACTGCTGTGCCTTGGAATGCTAG
TTGGAGTAATAAATCTCTGGAACAGATTTGGAATCACACGACCTGGATGGAGTGGGACAGAGAAATTAAC
AATTACACAAGCTTAATACACTCCTTAATTGAAGAATCGCAAAACCAGCAAGAAAAGAATGAACAAGAAT
TATTGGAATTAGATAAATGGGCAAGTTTGTGGAATTGGTTTAACATAACAAATTGGCTGTGGTATATAAA
ATTATTCATAATGATAGTAGGAGGCTTGGTAGGTTTAAGAATAGTTTTTGCTGTACTTTCTATAGTGAAT
AGAGTTAGGCAGGGATATTCACCATTATCGTTTCAGACCCACCTCCCAACCCCGAGGGGACCCGACAGGC
CCGAAGGAATAGAAGAAGAAGGTGGAGAGAGAGACAGAGACAGATCCATTCGATTAGTGAACGGATCTCG
ACGGTATCGATCACGAGACTAGCCTCGAGCGGCCGCCCCCTTCACCGAGGGCCTATTTCCCATGATTCCT
TCATATTTGCATATACGATACAAGGCTGTTAGAGAGATAATTGGAATTAATTTGACTGTAAACACAAAGA
TATTAGTACAAAATACGTGACGTAGAAAGTAATAATTTCTTGGGTAGTTTGCAGTTTTAAAATTATGTTT
TAAAATGGACTATCATATGCTTACCGTAACTTGAAAGTATTTCGATTTCTTGGCTTTATATATCTTGTGG
AAAGGACGAAACACCGGTATCTATACATTGAATCAATATTGGCAATTAGCCATATTAGTCATTGGTTATA
TAGCATAAATCAATATTGGCTATTGGCCATTGCATACGTTGTATCTATATCATAATATGTACATTTATAT
TGGCTCATGTCCAATATGACCGCCATGTTGACATTGATTATTGACTAGTTATTAATAGTAATCAATTACG
GGGTCATTAGTTCATAGCCCATATATGGAGTTCCGCGTTACATAACTTACGGTAAATGGCCCGCCTGGCT
GACCGCCCAACGACCCCCGCCCATTGACGTCAATAATGACGTATGTTCCCATAGTAACGCCAATAGGGAC
TTTCCATTGACGTCAATGGGTGGAGTATTTACGGTAAACTGCCCACTTGGCAGTACATCAAGTGTATCAT
ATGCCAAGTCCGCCCCCTATTGACGTCAATGACGGTAAATGGCCCGCCTGGCATTATGCCCAGTACATGA
CCTTACGGGACTTTCCTACTTGGCAGTACATCTACGTATTAGTCATCGCTATTACCATGGTGATGCGGTT
TTGGCAGTACATCAATGGGCGTGGATAGCGGTTTGACTCACGGGGATTTCCAAGTCTCCACCCCATTGAC
GTCAATGGGAGTTTGTTTTGGCACCAAAATCAACGGGACTTTCCAAAATGTCGTAACAACTCCGCCCCAT
TGACGCAAATGGGCGGTAGGCGTGTACGGTGGGAGGTCTATATAAGCAGAGCTCGTTTAGTGAACCGTCA
GATCGCCTGGAGACGCCATCCACGCTGTTTTGACCTCCATAGAAGATTCTAGATTCGAAGAACAAGTTTG
TACAAAAAAGCAGAAGGGCCGTCAAGGCCCACCATGGGGAGAAAAAAGATTCAGATTACGAGGATTATGG
ATGAACGTAACAGACAGGTGACATTTACAAAGAGGAAATTTGGGTTGATGAAGAAGGCTTATGAGCTGAG
CGTGCTGTGTGACTGTGAGATTGCGCTGATCATCTTCAACAGCACCAACAAGCTGTTCCAGTATGCCAGC
ACCGACATGGACAAAGTGCTTCTCAAGTACACGGAGTACAACGAGCCGCATGAGAGCCGGACAAACTCAG
ACATCGTGGAGACGTTGAGAAAGAAGGGCCTTAATGGCTGTGACAGCCCAGACCCCGATGCGGACGATTC
CGTAGGTCACAGCCCTGAGTCTGAGGACAAGTACAGGAAAATTAACGAAGATATTGATCTAATGATCAGC
AGGCAAAGATTGTGTGCTGTTCCACCTCCCAACTTCGAGATGCCAGTCTCCATCCCAGTGTCCAGCCACA
ACAGTTTGGTGTACAGCAACCCTGTCAGCTCACTGGGAAACCCCAACCTATTGCCACTGGCTCACCCTTC
TCTGCAGAGGAATAGTATGTCTCCTGGTGTAACACATCGACCTCCAAGTGCAGGTAACACAGGTGGTCTG
ATGGGTGGAGACCTCACGTCTGGTGCAGGCACCAGTGCAGGGAACGGGTATGGCAATCCCCGAAACGCAC
CAGGTCTGCTGGTCTCACCTGGTAACTTGAACAAGAATATGCAAGCAAAATCTCCTCCCCCAATGAATTT
AGGAATGAATAACCGTAAACCAGATCTCCGAGTTCTTATTCCACCAGGCAGCAAGAATACGATGCCATCA
GTGTCTGAGGATGTCGACCTGCTTTTGAATCAAAGGATAAATAACTCCCAGTCGGCTCAGTCATTGGCTA
CCCCAGTGGTTTCCGTAGCAACTCCTACTTTACCAGGACAAGGAATGGGAGGATATCCATCAGCCATTTC
AACAACATATGGTACCGAGTACTCTCTGAGTAGTGCAGACCTGTCATCTCTGTCTGGGTTTAACACCGCC
AGCGCTCTTCACCTTGGTTCAGTAACTGGCTGGCAACAGCAACACCTACATAACATGCCACCATCTGCCC
TCAGTCAGTTGGGAGCTTGCACTAGCACTCATTTATCTCAGAGTTCAAATCTCTCCCTGCCTTCTACTCA
AAGCCTCAACATCAAGTCAGAACCTGTTTCTCCTCCTAGAGACCGTACCACCACCCCTTCGAGATACCCA
CAACACACGCGCCACGAGGCGGGGAGATCTCCTGTTGACAGCTTGAGCAGCTGTAGCAGTTCGTACGACG
GGAGCGACCGAGAGGATCACCGGAACGAATTCCACTCCCCCATTGGACTCACCAGACCTTCGCCGGACGA
AAGGGAAAGTCCCTCAGTCAAGCGCATGCGACTTTCTGAAGGATGGGCAACATAAGGCCTCATGGGCCCA
GC
Features (pLannotate 1.2.2; 30 found; start..end, strand, type, name):
     93..210     +  misc_feature   cPPT/CTS: central polypurine tract and central termination sequence of HIV-1
    259..769     +  promoter       hPGK promoter: human phosphoglycerate kinase 1 promoter
    791..1390    +  CDS            PuroR (fragment): puromycin N-acetyltransferase; pac from Streptomyces; confers resistance to puromycin
   1433..1516    +  CDS            nef (fragment): NEF_HV1Z2 - Experimental evidence at protein level: Swiss-Prot protein existence level 1. Extracellular Nef protein targets CD4(+) T-lymphocytes for apoptosis by interacting with CXCR4 surface receptors. From Human immunodeficiency virus type 1 group M subtype D (isolate Z2/CDC-Z34) (HIV-1).
   1518..1751    +  LTR            3' LTR (ΔU3): self-inactivating 3' long terminal repeat (LTR) from HIV-1
   1823..1944    +  polyA_signal   SV40 poly(A) signal: SV40 polyadenylation signal
   1984..2119    +  rep_origin     SV40 ori: SV40 origin of replication
   2140..2158    -  promoter       T7 promoter: promoter for bacteriophage T7 RNA polymerase
   2166..2321    +  CDS            lacZα (fragment): LacZα fragment of β-galactosidase; lacZ fragment
   2326..2754    +  rep_origin     f1 ori (sequence partly withheld): f1 bacteriophage origin of replication; arrow indicates direction of (+) strand synthesis
   2807..2911    +  promoter       AmpR promoter: bla
   2912..3772    +  CDS            AmpR: β-lactamase; bla; confers resistance to ampicillin, carbenicillin, and related antibiotics
   3943..4531    +  rep_origin     ori: high-copy-number ColE1/pMB1/pBR322/pUC origin of replication
   4714..4806    +  CDS            lacI (fragment): lac repressor; lacI; The lac repressor binds to the lac operator to inhibit transcription in E. coli. This inhibition can be relieved by adding lactose or isopropyl-β-D-thiogalactopyranoside (IPTG).
   4819..4840    +  protein_bind   CAP binding site: CAP binding activates transcription in the presence of cAMP. E. coli catabolite activator protein
   4855..4885    +  promoter       lac promoter: promoter for the E. coli lac operon
   4893..4909    +  protein_bind   lac operator: The lac repressor binds to the lac operator to inhibit transcription in E. coli. This inhibition can be relieved by adding lactose or isopropyl-β-D-thiogalactopyranoside (IPTG). lac repressor encoded by lacI
   4954..4972    +  promoter       T3 promoter: promoter for bacteriophage T3 RNA polymerase
   5000..5226    +  promoter       RSV promoter: Rous sarcoma virus enhancer/promoter
   5227..5407    +  LTR            5' LTR (truncated): truncated 5' long terminal repeat (LTR) from HIV-1
   5454..5579    +  misc_feature   HIV-1 Ψ: packaging signal of human immunodeficiency virus type 1
   5563..5926    +  CDS            HIV-1 gag (fragment): gag protein from human immunodeficiency virus 1; gag
   6072..6305    +  misc_feature   RRE: The Rev response element (RRE) of HIV-1 allows for Rev-dependent mRNA export from the nucleus to the cytoplasm.
   6682..6782    +  CDS            Rev (fragment): human immunodeficiency virus 1 (HIV-1) Rev protein; rev; enhances nuclear export of unspliced and incompletely spliced viral mRNAs
   6832..7072    +  promoter       U6 promoter: RNA polymerase III promoter for human U6 snRNA
   7235..7614    +  enhancer       CMV enhancer: human cytomegalovirus immediate early enhancer
   7615..7818    +  promoter       CMV promoter: human cytomegalovirus (CMV) immediate early promoter
   7898..7918    +  protein_bind   attB1: mutant version of attB; core recombination site for the Gateway® BP reaction BP Clonase™
   7939..9357    +  CDS            MEF2C: MEF2C_HUMAN - Experimental evidence at protein level: Swiss-Prot protein existence level 1. Transcription activator which binds specifically to the MEF2 element present in the regulatory regions of many muscle-specific genes. Controls cardiac morphogenesis and myogenesis, and is also involved in vascular development. Enhances transcriptional activation mediated by SOX18. Plays an essential role in hippocampal-dependent learning and memory by suppressing the number of excitatory synapses and thus regulating basal and evoked synaptic transmission. Crucial for normal neuronal development, distrib
   9374..17      -  protein_bind   attB2 (across the origin): mutant version of attB; core recombination site for the Gateway® BP reaction BP Clonase™
