[The description below was written by a language model from this plasmid's Addgene catalogue record and pLannotate feature annotations shown in this document.]
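Description:
pRecLV105 MEF2C S222A is a third-generation-style, self-inactivating HIV-1 lentiviral transfer vector for expressing a mutant form of human MEF2C in mammalian cells (the catalogue files it under mammalian expression/retroviral, while the stated purpose calls it lentiviral, which matches the annotated features). In bacteria it is maintained through a high-copy ColE1/pUC-type origin and selected with ampicillin via the β-lactamase gene. The backbone also carries an f1 origin, an SV40 origin and poly(A) signal, and remnants of a lac/lacZα cloning region with T3 and T7 promoters.

The viral genome is transcribed in packaging cells from an RSV promoter fused to a truncated 5' LTR. It includes the Ψ packaging signal with a partial gag segment, the RRE for Rev-dependent nuclear export, a cPPT/CTS element and a ΔU3 3' LTR that inactivates LTR promoter activity after integration. Within this unit, the CMV enhancer/promoter drives the MEF2C coding sequence. That sequence is flanked by attB1 and attB2 sites, indicating that the insert was introduced by Gateway recombination. Downstream, a human PGK promoter drives the puromycin N-acetyltransferase gene, allowing selection of transduced cells with puromycin. A U6 promoter is also annotated upstream of the CMV cassette, but the record does not describe any small RNA expressed from it.

The S222A designation denotes replacement of serine 222 with alanine, which cannot be phosphorylated. The associated study concerns the requirement for MEF2C phosphorylation in chemotherapy resistance of acute myeloid leukemia, so the construct presumably serves as a phosphorylation-deficient MEF2C for stable expression in such experiments. No epitope tag or fluorescent reporter is annotated.
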