Addgene plasmid #107239: pRecLV105 MEF2C S222A
Purpose: A lentiviral vector for expression in mammalian cells encoding MEF2C-S222A insert
Depositing lab: Alex Kentsis. Depositing organization: Memorial Sloan-Kettering Cancer Center. Publication: MEF2C Phosphorylation Is Required for Chemotherapy Resistance in Acute Myeloid Leukemia. Brown FC, Still E, Koche RP, Yim CY, Takao S, Cifani P, Reed C, Gunasekera S, Ficarro SB, Romanienko P, Mark W, McCarthy C, de Stanchina E, Gonen M, Seshan V, Bhola P, O'Donnell C, Spitzer B, Stutzke C, Lavallee VP, Hebert J, Krivtsov AV, Melnick A, Paietta EM, Tallman MS, Letai A, Sauvageau G, Pouliot G, Levine R, Marto JA, Armstrong SA, Kentsis A. Cancer Discov. 2018 Apr;8(4):478-497. doi: 10.1158/2159-8290.CD-17-1271. Epub 2018 Feb 5. PubMed 29431698.
Backbone
  Vector backbone: pRecLV105
  Backbone manufacturer: Eric Still
  Vector type: Mammalian Expression, Retroviral
  Selectable markers: Puromycin
Growth in bacteria
  Bacterial resistance: Ampicillin, 100 μg/mL
  Growth temperature: 37°C
  Growth strain: NEB Stable
  Copy number: High Copy
Gene/Insert
  Gene/Insert name: MEF2C S222A
Terms and licenses: Academic/Nonprofit Terms; Industry Terms: Not Available to Industry
Depositor comments: Please visit https://www.biorxiv.org/content/early/2017/02/09/107201 for bioRxiv preprint.
How to cite: pRecLV105 MEF2C S222A was a gift from Alex Kentsis (Addgene plasmid # 107239 ; http://n2t.net/addgene:107239 ; RRID:Addgene_107239)
